>Addgene plasmid #76085 | ADCK1 gRNA (BRDN0001147030) | addgene full sequence | sequence record 185154 | Addgene Assembled Sequence
CCCGGGTGCAAAGATGGATAAAGTTTTAAACAGAGAGGAATCTTTGCAGCTAATGGACCTTCTAGGTCTT
GAAAGGAGTGGGAATTGGCTCCGGTGCCCGTCAGTGGGCAGAGCGCACATCGCCCACAGTCCCCGAGAAG
TTGGGGGGAGGGGTCGGCAATTGATCCGGTGCCTAGAGAAGGTGGCGCGGGGTAAACTGGGAAAGTGATG
TCGTGTACTGGCTCCGCCTTTTTCCCGAGGGTGGGGGAGAACCGTATATAAGTGCAGTAGTCGCCGTGAA
CGTTCTTTTTCGCAACGGGTTTGCCGCCAGAACACAGGTAAGTGCCGTGTGTGGTTCCCGCGGGCCTGGC
CTCTTTACGGGTTATGGCCCTTGCGTGCCTTGAATTACTTCCACCTGGCTGCAGTACGTGATTCTTGATC
CCGAGCTTCGGGTTGGAAGTGGGTGGGAGAGTTCGAGGCCTTGCGCTTAAGGAGCCCCTTCGCCTCGTGC
TTGAGTTGAGGCCTGGCCTGGGCGCTGGGGCCGCCGCGTGCGAATCTGGTGGCACCTTCGCGCCTGTCTC
GCTGCTTTCGATAAGTCTCTAGCCATTTAAAATTTTTGATGACCTGCTGCGACGCTTTTTTTCTGGCAAG
ATAGTCTTGTAAATGCGGGCCAAGATCTGCACACTGGTATTTCGGTTTTTGGGGCCGCGGGCGGCGACGG
GGCCCGTGCGTCCCAGCGCACATGTTCGGCGAGGCGGGGCCTGCGAGCGCGGCCACCGAGAATCGGACGG
GGGTAGTCTCAAGCTGGCCGGCCTGCTCTGGTGCCTGGCCTCGCGCCGCCGTGTATCGCCCCGCCCTGGG
CGGCAAGGCTGGCCCGGTCGGCACCAGTTGCGTGAGCGGAAAGATGGCCGCTTCCCGGCCCTGCTGCAGG
GAGCTCAAAATGGAGGACGCGGCGCTCGGGAGAGCGGGCGGGTGAGTCACCCACACAAAGGAAAAGGGCC
TTTCCGTCCTCAGCCGTCGCTTCATGTGACTCCACGGAGTACCGGGCGCCGTCCAGGCACCTCGATTAGT
TCTCGAGCTTTTGGAGTACGTCGTCTTTAGGTTGGGGGGAGGGGTTTTATGCGATGGAGTTTCCCCACAC
TGAGTGGGTGGAGACTGAAGTTAGGCCAGCTTGGCACTTGATGTAATTCTCCTTGGAATTTGCCCTTTTT
GAGTTTGGATCTTGGTTCATTCTCAAGCCTCAGACAGTGGTTCAAAGTTTTTTTCTTCCATTTCAGGTGT
CGTGACGTACGGCCACCATGACCGAGTACAAGCCCACGGTGCGCCTCGCCACCCGCGACGACGTCCCCAG
GGCCGTACGCACCCTCGCCGCCGCGTTCGCCGACTACCCCGCCACGCGCCACACCGTCGATCCGGACCGC
CACATCGAGCGGGTCACCGAGCTGCAAGAACTCTTCCTCACGCGCGTCGGGCTCGACATCGGCAAGGTGT
GGGTCGCGGACGACGGCGCCGCCGTGGCGGTCTGGACCACGCCGGAGAGCGTCGAAGCGGGGGCGGTGTT
CGCCGAGATCGGCCCGCGCATGGCCGAGTTGAGCGGTTCCCGGCTGGCCGCGCAGCAACAGATGGAAGGC
CTCCTGGCGCCGCACCGGCCCAAGGAGCCCGCGTGGTTCCTGGCCACCGTCGGAGTCTCGCCCGACCACC
AGGGCAAGGGTCTGGGCAGCGCCGTCGTGCTCCCCGGAGTGGAGGCGGCCGAGCGCGCCGGGGTGCCCGC
CTTCCTGGAGACCTCCGCGCCCCGCAACCTCCCCTTCTACGAGCGGCTCGGCTTCACCGTCACCGCCGAC
GTCGAGGTGCCCGAAGGACCGCGCACCTGGTGCATGACCCGCAAGCCCGGTGCCTGAACGCGTTAAGTCG
ACAATCAACCTCTGGATTACAAAATTTGTGAAAGATTGACTGGTATTCTTAACTATGTTGCTCCTTTTAC
GCTATGTGGATACGCTGCTTTAATGCCTTTGTATCATGCTATTGCTTCCCGTATGGCTTTCATTTTCTCC
TCCTTGTATAAATCCTGGTTGCTGTCTCTTTATGAGGAGTTGTGGCCCGTTGTCAGGCAACGTGGCGTGG
TGTGCACTGTGTTTGCTGACGCAACCCCCACTGGTTGGGGCATTGCCACCACCTGTCAGCTCCTTTCCGG
GACTTTCGCTTTCCCCCTCCCTATTGCCACGGCGGAACTCATCGCCGCCTGCCTTGCCCGCTGCTGGACA
GGGGCTCGGCTGTTGGGCACTGACAATTCCGTGGTGTTGTCGGGGAAATCATCGTCCTTTCCTTGGCTGC
TCGCCTGTGTTGCCACCTGGATTCTGCGCGGGACGTCCTTCTGCTACGTCCCTTCGGCCCTCAATCCAGC
GGACCTTCCTTCCCGCGGCCTGCTGCCGGCTCTGCGGCCTCTTCCGCGTCTTCGCCTTCGCCCTCAGACG
AGTCGGATCTCCCTTTGGGCCGCCTCCCCGCGTCGACTTTAAGACCAATGACTTACAAGGCAGCTGTAGA
TCTTAGCCACTTTTTAAAAGAAAAGGGGGGACTGGAAGGGCTAATTCACTCCCAACGAAGACAAGATCTG
CTTTTTGCTTGTACTGGGTCTCTCTGGTTAGACCAGATCTGAGCCTGGGAGCTCTCTGGCTAACTAGGGA
ACCCACTGCTTAAGCCTCAATAAAGCTTGCCTTGAGTGCTTCAAGTAGTGTGTGCCCGTCTGTTGTGTGA
CTCTGGTAACTAGAGATCCCTCAGACCCTTTTAGTCAGTGTGGAAAATCTCTAGCAGTACGTATAGTAGT
TCATGTCATCTTATTATTCAGTATTTATAACTTGCAAAGAAATGAATATCAGAGAGTGAGAGGAACTTGT
TTATTGCAGCTTATAATGGTTACAAATAAAGCAATAGCATCACAAATTTCACAAATAAAGCATTTTTTTC
ACTGCATTCTAGTTGTGGTTTGTCCAAACTCATCAATGTATCTTATCATGTCTGGCTCTAGCTATCCCGC
CCCTAACTCCGCCCATCCCGCCCCTAACTCCGCCCAGTTCCGCCCATTCTCCGCCCCATGGCTGACTAAT
TTTTTTTATTTATGCAGAGGCCGAGGCCGCCTCGGCCTCTGAGCTATTCCAGAAGTAGTGAGGAGGCTTT
TTTGGAGGCCTAGGGACGTACCCAATTCGCCCTATAGTGAGTCGTATTACGCGCGCTCACTGGCCGTCGT
TTTACAACGTCGTGACTGGGAAAACCCTGGCGTTACCCAACTTAATCGCCTTGCAGCACATCCCCCTTTC
GCCAGCTGGCGTAATAGCGAAGAGGCCCGCACCGATCGCCCTTCCCAACAGTTGCGCAGCCTGAATGGCG
AATGGG
[124 nt withheld, positions 3367-3490]
C
[91 nt withheld, positions 3492-3582]
A
[49 nt withheld, positions 3584-3632]
CCTTTGACGTTGGAGTCCACGTTCTTT
[37 nt withheld, positions 3660-3696]
ACCCTATCTCGGTCTATTCTTTTGATTTATAAGGGATTTTGCCGATTTCGGCCTATTGGTTAAAAAATGA
GCTGATTTAACAAAAATTTAACGCGAATTTTAACAAAATATTAACGCTTACAATTTAGGTGGCACTTTTC
GGGGAAATGTGCGCGGAACCCCTATTTGTTTATTTTTCTAAATACATTCAAATATGTATCCGCTCATGAG
ACAATAACCCTGATAAATGCTTCAATAATATTGAAAAAGGAAGAGTATGAGTATTCAACATTTCCGTGTC
GCCCTTATTCCCTTTTTTGCGGCATTTTGCCTTCCTGTTTTTGCTCACCCAGAAACGCTGGTGAAAGTAA
AAGATGCTGAAGATCAGTTGGGTGCACGAGTGGGTTACATCGAACTGGATCTCAACAGCGGTAAGATCCT
TGAGAGTTTTCGCCCCGAAGAACGTTTTCCAATGATGAGCACTTTTAAAGTTCTGCTATGTGGCGCGGTA
TTATCCCGTATTGACGCCGGGCAAGAGCAACTCGGTCGCCGCATACACTATTCTCAGAATGACTTGGTTG
AGTACTCACCAGTCACAGAAAAGCATCTTACGGATGGCATGACAGTAAGAGAATTATGCAGTGCTGCCAT
AACCATGAGTGATAACACTGCGGCCAACTTACTTCTGACAACGATCGGAGGACCGAAGGAGCTAACCGCT
TTTTTGCACAACATGGGGGATCATGTAACTCGCCTTGATCGTTGGGAACCGGAGCTGAATGAAGCCATAC
CAAACGACGAGCGTGACACCACGATGCCTGTAGCAATGGCAACAACGTTGCGCAAACTATTAACTGGCGA
ACTACTTACTCTAGCTTCCCGGCAACAATTAATAGACTGGATGGAGGCGGATAAAGTTGCAGGACCACTT
CTGCGCTCGGCCCTTCCGGCTGGCTGGTTTATTGCTGATAAATCTGGAGCCGGTGAGCGTGGGTCTCGCG
GTATCATTGCAGCACTGGGGCCAGATGGTAAGCCCTCCCGTATCGTAGTTATCTACACGACGGGGAGTCA
GGCAACTATGGATGAACGAAATAGACAGATCGCTGAGATAGGTGCCTCACTGATTAAGCATTGGTAACTG
TCAGACCAAGTTTACTCATATATACTTTAGATTGATTTAAAACTTCATTTTTAATTTAAAAGGATCTAGG
TGAAGATCCTTTTTGATAATCTCATGACCAAAATCCCTTAACGTGAGTTTTCGTTCCACTGAGCGTCAGA
CCCCGTAGAAAAGATCAAAGGATCTTCTTGAGATCCTTTTTTTCTGCGCGTAATCTGCTGCTTGCAAACA
AAAAAACCACCGCTACCAGCGGTGGTTTGTTTGCCGGATCAAGAGCTACCAACTCTTTTTCCGAAGGTAA
CTGGCTTCAGCAGAGCGCAGATACCAAATACTGTTCTTCTAGTGTAGCCGTAGTTAGGCCACCACTTCAA
GAACTCTGTAGCACCGCCTACATACCTCGCTCTGCTAATCCTGTTACCAGTGGCTGCTGCCAGTGGCGAT
AAGTCGTGTCTTACCGGGTTGGACTCAAGACGATAGTTACCGGATAAGGCGCAGCGGTCGGGCTGAACGG
GGGGTTCGTGCACACAGCCCAGCTTGGAGCGAACGACCTACACCGAACTGAGATACCTACAGCGTGAGCT
ATGAGAAAGCGCCACGCTTCCCGAAGGGAGAAAGGCGGACAGGTATCCGGTAAGCGGCAGGGTCGGAACA
GGAGAGCGCACGAGGGAGCTTCCAGGGGGAAACGCCTGGTATCTTTATAGTCCTGTCGGGTTTCGCCACC
TCTGACTTGAGCGTCGATTTTTGTGATGCTCGTCAGGGGGGCGGAGCCTATGGAAAAACGCCAGCAACGC
GGCCTTTTTACGGTTCCTGGCCTTTTGCTGGCCTTTTGCTCACATGTTCTTTCCTGCGTTATCCCCTGAT
TCTGTGGATAACCGTATTACCGCCTTTGAGTGAGCTGATACCGCTCGCCGCAGCCGAACGACCGAGCGCA
GCGAGTCAGTGAGCGAGGAAGCGGAAGAGCGCCCAATACGCAAACCGCCTCTCCCCGCGCGTTGGCCGAT
TCATTAATGCAGCTGGCACGACAGGTTTCCCGACTGGAAAGCGGGCAGTGAGCGCAACGCAATTAATGTG
AGTTAGCTCACTCATTAGGCACCCCAGGCTTTACACTTTATGCTTCCGGCTCGTATGTTGTGTGGAATTG
TGAGCGGATAACAATTTCACACAGGAAACAGCTATGACCATGATTACGCCAAGCGCGCAATTAACCCTCA
CTAAAGGGAACAAAAGCTGGAGCTGCAAGCTTAATGTAGTCTTATGCAATACTCTTGTAGTCTTGCAACA
TGGTAACGATGAGTTAGCAACATGCCTTACAAGGAGAGAAAAAGCACCGTGCATGCCGATTGGTGGAAGT
AAGGTGGTACGATCGTGCCTTATTAGGAAGGCAACAGACGGGTCTGACATGGATTGGACGAACCACTGAA
TTGCCGCATTGCAGAGATATTGTATTTAAGTGCCTAGCTCGATACATAAACGGGTCTCTCTGGTTAGACC
AGATCTGAGCCTGGGAGCTCTCTGGCTAACTAGGGAACCCACTGCTTAAGCCTCAATAAAGCTTGCCTTG
AGTGCTTCAAGTAGTGTGTGCCCGTCTGTTGTGTGACTCTGGTAACTAGAGATCCCTCAGACCCTTTTAG
TCAGTGTGGAAAATCTCTAGCAGTGGCGCCCGAACAGGGACTTGAAAGCGAAAGGGAAACCAGAGGAGCT
CTCTCGACGCAGGACTCGGCTTGCTGAAGCGCGCACGGCAAGAGGCGAGGGGCGGCGACTGGTGAGTACG
CCAAAAATTTTGACTAGCGGAGGCTAGAAGGAGAGAGATGGGTGCGAGAGCGTCAGTATTAAGCGGGGGA
GAATTAGATCGCGATGGGAAAAAATTCGGTTAAGGCCAGGGGGAAAGAAAAAATATAAATTAAAACATAT
AGTATGGGCAAGCAGGGAGCTAGAACGATTCGCAGTTAATCCTGGCCTGTTAGAAACATCAGAAGGCTGT
AGACAAATACTGGGACAGCTACAACCATCCCTTCAGACAGGATCAGAAGAACTTAGATCATTATATAATA
CAGTAGCAACCCTCTATTGTGTGCATCAAAGGATAGAGATAAAAGACACCAAGGAAGCTTTAGACAAGAT
AGAGGAAGAGCAAAACAAAAGTAAGACCACCGCACAGCAAGCGGCCGCTGATCTTCAGACCTGGAGGAGG
AGATATGAGGGACAATTGGAGAAGTGAATTATATAAATATAAAGTAGTAAAAATTGAACCATTAGGAGTA
GCACCCACCAAGGCAAAGAGAAGAGTGGTGCAGAGAGAAAAAAGAGCAGTGGGAATAGGAGCTTTGTTCC
TTGGGTTCTTGGGAGCAGCAGGAAGCACTATGGGCGCAGCGTCAATGACGCTGACGGTACAGGCCAGACA
ATTATTGTCTGGTATAGTGCAGCAGCAGAACAATTTGCTGAGGGCTATTGAGGCGCAACAGCATCTGTTG
CAACTCACAGTCTGGGGCATCAAGCAGCTCCAGGCAAGAATCCTGGCTGTGGAAAGATACCTAAAGGATC
AACAGCTCCTGGGGATTTGGGGTTGCTCTGGAAAACTCATTTGCACCACTGCTGTGCCTTGGAATGCTAG
TTGGAGTAATAAATCTCTGGAACAGATTTGGAATCACACGACCTGGATGGAGTGGGACAGAGAAATTAAC
AATTACACAAGCTTAATACACTCCTTAATTGAAGAATCGCAAAACCAGCAAGAAAAGAATGAACAAGAAT
TATTGGAATTAGATAAATGGGCAAGTTTGTGGAATTGGTTTAACATAACAAATTGGCTGTGGTATATAAA
ATTATTCATAATGATAGTAGGAGGCTTGGTAGGTTTAAGAATAGTTTTTGCTGTACTTTCTATAGTGAAT
AGAGTTAGGCAGGGATATTCACCATTATCGTTTCAGACCCACCTCCCAACCCCGAGGGGACCCAGAGAGG
GCCTATTTCCCATGATTCCTTCATATTTGCATATACGATACAAGGCTGTTAGAGAGATAATTAGAATTAA
TTTGACTGTAAACACAAAGATATTAGTACAAAATACGTGACGTAGAAAGTAATAATTTCTTGGGTAGTTT
GCAGTTTTAAAATTATGTTTTAAAATGGACTATCATATGCTTACCGTAACTTGAAAGTATTTCGATTTCT
TGGCTTTATATATCTTGTGGAAAGGACGAAACACCGGCTTCGATGACACCCCTCTGGTTTTAGAGCTAGA
AATAGCAAGTTAAAATAAGGCTAGTCCGTTATCAACTTGAAAAAGTGGCACCGAGTCGGTGCTTTTTTAA
GCTTGGCGTAACTAGATCTTGAGACAAATGGCAGTATTCATCCACAATTTTAAAAGAAAAGGGGGGATTG
GGGGGTACAGTGCAGGGGAAAGAATAGTAGACATAATAGCAACAGACATACAAACTAAAGAATTACAAAA
ACAAATTACAAAAATTCAAAATTTTCGGGTTTATTACAGGGACAGCAGAGATCCACTTTGGCGCCGGCTC
GAGGGGG
Features (pLannotate 1.2.2; 29 found; start..end, strand, type, name):
     14..80      +  CDS            small t antigen (fragment): SV40 (simian virus 40) small t antigen
    106..317     +  promoter       EF-1α core promoter: core promoter for human elongation factor EF-1α
    318..1256    +  intron         EF-1α intron A: intron upstream of the start codon of human EF-1α
   1278..1877    +  CDS            PuroR (fragment): puromycin N-acetyltransferase; pac from Streptomyces; confers resistance to puromycin
   1893..2481    +  misc_feature   WPRE: woodchuck hepatitis virus posttranscriptional regulatory element
   2532..2551    +  misc_feature   cPPT/CTS (fragment): central polypurine tract and central termination sequence of HIV-1
   2553..2786    +  LTR            3' LTR (ΔU3): self-inactivating 3' long terminal repeat (LTR) from HIV-1
   2864..2985    +  polyA_signal   SV40 poly(A) signal: SV40 polyadenylation signal
   3025..3160    +  rep_origin     SV40 ori: SV40 origin of replication
   3181..3199    -  promoter       T7 promoter: promoter for bacteriophage T7 RNA polymerase
   3207..3362    +  CDS            lacZα (fragment): LacZα fragment of β-galactosidase; lacZ fragment
   3367..3795    +  rep_origin     f1 ori (sequence partly withheld): f1 bacteriophage origin of replication; arrow indicates direction of (+) strand synthesis
   3848..3952    +  promoter       AmpR promoter: bla
   3953..4813    +  CDS            AmpR: β-lactamase; bla; confers resistance to ampicillin, carbenicillin, and related antibiotics
   4984..5572    +  rep_origin     ori: high-copy-number ColE1/pMB1/pBR322/pUC origin of replication
   5755..5847    +  CDS            lacI (fragment): lac repressor; lacI; The lac repressor binds to the lac operator to inhibit transcription in E. coli. This inhibition can be relieved by adding lactose or isopropyl-β-D-thiogalactopyranoside (IPTG).
   5860..5881    +  protein_bind   CAP binding site: CAP binding activates transcription in the presence of cAMP. E. coli catabolite activator protein
   5896..5926    +  promoter       lac promoter: promoter for the E. coli lac operon
   5934..5950    +  protein_bind   lac operator: The lac repressor binds to the lac operator to inhibit transcription in E. coli. This inhibition can be relieved by adding lactose or isopropyl-β-D-thiogalactopyranoside (IPTG). lac repressor encoded by lacI
   5995..6013    +  promoter       T3 promoter: promoter for bacteriophage T3 RNA polymerase
   6041..6267    +  promoter       RSV promoter: Rous sarcoma virus enhancer/promoter
   6268..6448    +  LTR            5' LTR (truncated): truncated 5' long terminal repeat (LTR) from HIV-1
   6495..6620    +  misc_feature   HIV-1 Ψ: packaging signal of human immunodeficiency virus type 1
   6604..6967    +  CDS            HIV-1 gag (fragment): gag protein from human immunodeficiency virus 1; gag
   7113..7346    +  misc_feature   RRE: The Rev response element (RRE) of HIV-1 allows for Rev-dependent mRNA export from the nucleus to the cytoplasm.
   7723..7749    +  CDS            Rev (fragment): human immunodeficiency virus 1 (HIV-1) Rev protein; rev; enhances nuclear export of unspliced and incompletely spliced viral mRNAs
   7753..7993    +  promoter       U6 promoter: RNA polymerase III promoter for human U6 snRNA
   8023..8098    +  misc_RNA       gRNA scaffold: guide RNA scaffold for the Streptococcus pyogenes CRISPR/Cas9 system
   8154..8271    +  misc_feature   cPPT/CTS: central polypurine tract and central termination sequence of HIV-1
