[The description below was written by a language model from this plasmid's Addgene catalogue record and pLannotate feature annotations shown in this document.]
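Description:
ADCK1 gRNA (BRDN0001147030) is a third-generation lentiviral single-guide RNA plasmid built on the lentiGuide-Puro backbone and designed to target human ADCK1. It belongs to a set of guides directed against the human kinome. In bacteria it is maintained at high copy through a ColE1/pUC-type origin and selected with ampicillin via the β-lactamase gene. An f1 origin, lac promoter/operator remnants, T7 and T3 promoters and an SV40 origin are also annotated as carry-over backbone elements.

The lentiviral transfer cassette begins with an RSV promoter fused to a truncated HIV-1 5' LTR, which makes genomic RNA production independent of Tat. This is followed by the Ψ packaging signal with a partial gag sequence and the Rev response element for Rev-dependent nuclear export. It ends in a ΔU3 self-inactivating 3' LTR. Within these boundaries, a human U6 RNA polymerase III promoter drives the ADCK1-specific spacer joined to the Streptococcus pyogenes Cas9 guide RNA scaffold. A cPPT/CTS element lies downstream to aid nuclear import of the viral genome. A separate EF-1α promoter with its intron A expresses puromycin N-acetyltransferase for selection of transduced mammalian cells, and a WPRE enhances transcript stability and expression.

The plasmid does not encode Cas9, so it must be used with a separate Cas9 lentiviral vector or in cells that already express the nuclease. Its typical use is packaging into lentivirus, followed by transduction and puromycin selection, to produce CRISPR-mediated disruption of ADCK1 in human cells.
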