Addgene plasmid #76085: ADCK1 gRNA (BRDN0001147030)
Purpose: 3rd generation lentiviral gRNA plasmid targeting human ADCK1
Depositing lab: John Doench & David Root. Depositing organization: Broad Institute. Publication: Optimized sgRNA design to maximize activity and minimize off-target effects of CRISPR-Cas9. Doench JG, Fusi N, Sullender M, Hegde M, Vaimberg EW, Donovan KF, Smith I, Tothova Z, Wilen C, Orchard R, Virgin HW, Listgarten J, Root DE. Nat Biotechnol. 2016 Jan 18. doi: 10.1038/nbt.3437. PubMed 26780180.
Backbone
  Vector backbone: lentiGuide-Puro
  Backbone manufacturer: Zhang Lab (Addgene plasmid # 52963)
  Vector type: Mammalian Expression, Lentiviral, CRISPR
  Selectable markers: Puromycin
Growth in bacteria
  Bacterial resistance: Ampicillin, 100 μg/mL
  Growth temperature: 37°C
  Growth strain: DH5alpha
  Copy number: High Copy
Gene/Insert
  Gene/Insert name: ADCK1 (alt names: ADCK1; NM_001142545.1)
  gRNA/shRNA sequence: GCTTCGATGACACCCCTCTG
  Species: H. sapiens (human)
  Entrez Gene: ADCK1
  Promoter: hU6
  Cloning method: Unknown
  Sequencing primers: 5′ U6-F; 3′ pS2-R
Terms and licenses: Academic/Nonprofit Terms; Industry Terms: Not Available to Industry
Depositor comments: The gRNA was designed to target the following Genbank reference sequence(s): NM_001142545.1,NM_020421.3. Note that this plasmid does NOT contain Cas9. It should be used in conjunction with lentiCas9-Blast (Addgene #52962) or otherwise with cell lines already expressing Cas9. Browse the full kinome gRNA library at http://www.addgene.org/pooled-library/broadgpp-human-kinome/ or visit http://www.broadinstitute.org/rnai/public/ for detailed protocols and information.
How to cite: ADCK1 gRNA (BRDN0001147030) was a gift from John Doench & David Root (Addgene plasmid # 76085 ; http://n2t.net/addgene:76085 ; RRID:Addgene_76085)
