>Addgene plasmid #76085 | ADCK1 gRNA (BRDN0001147030) | depositor partial sequence | sequence record 143545 | Target Sequence
GCTTCGATGACACCCCTCTG
