>Addgene plasmid #76085 | ADCK1 gRNA (BRDN0001147030) | addgene partial sequence | sequence record 185153 | hU6-F
CGTAGAAAGTAATAATTTCTTGGGTAGTTTGCAGTTTTAAAATTATGTTTTAAAATGGACTATCATATGC
TTACCGTAACTTGAAAGTATTTCGATTTCTTGGCTTTATATATCTTGTGGAAAGGACGAAACACCGGCTT
CGATGACACCCCTCTGGTTTTAGAGCTAGAAATAGCAAGTTAAAATAAGGCTAGTCCGTTATCAACTTGA
AAAAGTGGCACCGAGTCGGTGCTTTTTTAAGCTTGGCGTAACTAGATCTTGAGACAAATGGCAGTATTCA
TCCACAATTTTAAAAGAAAAGGGGGGATTGGGGGGTACAGTGCAGGGGAAAGAATAGTAGACATAATAGC
AACAGACATACAAACTAAAGAATTACAAAAACAAATTACAAAAATTCAAAATTTTCGGGTTTATTACAGG
GACAGCAGAGATCCACTTTGGCGCCGGCTCGAGGGGGCCCGGGTGCAAAGATGGATAAAGTTTTAAACAG
AGAGGAATCTTTGCAGCTAATGGACCTTCTAGGTCTTGAAAGGAGTGGGAATTGGCTCCGGTGCCCGTCA
GTGGGCAGAG
